>Addgene plasmid #69584 | pRRLNeo-pEF1a-p53ashL344A-mKate2-splitmVenusN | depositor full sequence | sequence record 137431 | pRRLNeo-pEF1a-p53ashL344A-mKate2-splitmVenusN sequence 11046 bps
CAGGTGGCACTTTTCGGGGAAATGTGCGCGGAACCCCTATTTGTTTATTTTTCTAAATACATTCAAATAT
GTATCCGCTCATGAGACAATAACCCTGATAAATGCTTCAATAATATTGAAAAAGGAAGAGTATGAGTATT
CAACATTTCCGTGTCGCCCTTATTCCCTTTTTTGCGGCATTTTGCCTTCCTGTTTTTGCTCACCCAGAAA
CGCTGGTGAAAGTAAAAGATGCTGAAGATCAGTTGGGTGCACGAGTGGGTTACATCGAACTGGATCTCAA
CAGCGGTAAGATCCTTGAGAGTTTTCGCCCCGAAGAACGTTTTCCAATGATGAGCACTTTTAAAGTTCTG
CTATGTGGCGCGGTATTATCCCGTGTTGACGCCGGGCAAGAGCAACTCGGTCGCCGCATACACTATTCTC
AGAATGACTTGGTTGAGTACTCACCAGTCACAGAAAAGCATCTTACGGATGGCATGACAGTAAGAGAATT
ATGCAGTGCTGCCATAACCATGAGTGATAACACTGCGGCCAACTTACTTCTGACAACGATCGGAGGACCG
AAGGAGCTAACCGCTTTTTTGCACAACATGGGGGATCATGTAACTCGCCTTGATCGTTGGGAACCGGAGC
TGAATGAAGCCATACCAAACGACGAGCGTGACACCACGATGCCTGTAGCAATGGCAACAACGTTGCGCAA
ACTATTAACTGGCGAACTACTTACTCTAGCTTCCCGGCAACAATTAATAGACTGGATGGAGGCGGATAAA
GTTGCAGGACCACTTCTGCGCTCGGCCCTTCCGGCTGGCTGGTTTATTGCTGATAAATCTGGAGCCGGTG
AGCGTGGGTCTCGCGGTATCATTGCAGCACTGGGGCCAGATGGTAAGCCCTCCCGTATCGTAGTTATCTA
CACGACGGGGAGTCAGGCAACTATGGATGAACGAAATAGACAGATCGCTGAGATAGGTGCCTCACTGATT
AAGCATTGGTAACTGTCAGACCAAGTTTACTCATATATACTTTAGATTGATTTAAAACTTCATTTTTAAT
TTAAAAGGATCTAGGTGAAGATCCTTTTTGATAATCTCATGACCAAAATCCCTTAACGTGAGTTTTCGTT
CCACTGAGCGTCAGACCCCGTAGAAAAGATCAAAGGATCTTCTTGAGATCCTTTTTTTCTGCGCGTAATC
TGCTGCTTGCAAACAAAAAAACCACCGCTACCAGCGGTGGTTTGTTTGCCGGATCAAGAGCTACCAACTC
TTTTTCCGAAGGTAACTGGCTTCAGCAGAGCGCAGATACCAAATACTGTTCTTCTAGTGTAGCCGTAGTT
AGGCCACCACTTCAAGAACTCTGTAGCACCGCCTACATACCTCGCTCTGCTAATCCTGTTACCAGTGGCT
GCTGCCAGTGGCGATAAGTCGTGTCTTACCGGGTTGGACTCAAGACGATAGTTACCGGATAAGGCGCAGC
GGTCGGGCTGAACGGGGGGTTCGTGCACACAGCCCAGCTTGGAGCGAACGACCTACACCGAACTGAGATA
CCTACAGCGTGAGCTATGAGAAAGCGCCACGCTTCCCGAAGGGAGAAAGGCGGACAGGTATCCGGTAAGC
GGCAGGGTCGGAACAGGAGAGCGCACGAGGGAGCTTCCAGGGGGAAACGCCTGGTATCTTTATAGTCCTG
TCGGGTTTCGCCACCTCTGACTTGAGCGTCGATTTTTGTGATGCTCGTCAGGGGGGCGGAGCCTATGGAA
AAACGCCAGCAACGCGGCCTTTTTACGGTTCCTGGCCTTTTGCTGGCCTTTTGCTCACATGTTCTTTCCT
GCGTTATCCCCTGATTCTGTGGATAACCGTATTACCGCCTTTGAGTGAGCTGATACCGCTCGCCGCAGCC
GAACGACCGAGCGCAGCGAGTCAGTGAGCGAGGAAGCGGAAGAGCGCCCAATACGCAAACCGCCTCTCCC
CGCGCGTTGGCCGATTCATTAATGCAGCTGGCACGACAGGTTTCCCGACTGGAAAGCGGGCAGTGAGCGC
AACGCAATTAATGTGAGTTAGCTCACTCATTAGGCACCCCAGGCTTTACACTTTATGCTTCCGGCTCGTA
TGTTGTGTGGAATTGTGAGCGGATAACAATTTCACACAGGAAACAGCTATGACCATGATTACGCCAAGCG
CGCAATTTAACCCTCACTAAAGGGAACAAAAGCTGGAGCTGCAAGCTTAATGTAGTCTTATGCAATACTC
TTGTAGTCTTGCAACATGGTAACGATGAGTTAGCAACATGCCTTACAAGGAGAGAAAAAGCACCGTGCAT
GCCGATTGGTGGAAGTAAGGTGGTACGATCGTGCCTTATTAGGAAGGCAACAGACGGGTCTGACATGGAT
TGGACGAACCACTGAATTGCCGCATTGCAGAGATATTGTATTTAAGTGCCTAGCTCGATACAATAAACGG
GTCTCTCTGGTTAGACCAGATCTGAGCCTGGGAGCTCTCTGGCTAACTAGGGAACCCACTGCTTAAGCCT
CAATAAAGCTTGCCTTGAGTGCTTCAAGTAGTGTGTGCCCGTCTGTTGTGTGACTCTGGTAACTAGAGAT
CCCTCAGACCCTTTTAGTCAGTGTGGAAAATCTCTAGCAGTGGCGCCCGAACAGGGACTTGAAAGCGAAA
GGGAAACCAGAGGAGCTCTCTCGACGCAGGACTCGGCTTGCTGAAGCGCGCACGGCAAGAGGCGAGGGGC
GGCGACTGGTGAGTACGCCAAAAATTTTGACTAGCGGAGGCTAGAAGGAGAGAGATGGGTGCGAGAGCGT
CAGTATTAAGCGGGGGAGAATTAGATCGCGATGGGAAAAAATTCGGTTAAGGCCAGGGGGAAAGAAAAAA
TATAAATTAAAACATATAGTATGGGCAAGCAGGGAGCTAGAACGATTCGCAGTTAATCCTGGCCTGTTAG
AAACATCAGAAGGCTGTAGACAAATACTGGGACAGCTACAACCATCCCTTCAGACAGGATCAGAAGAACT
TAGATCATTATATAATACAGTAGCAACCCTCTATTGTGTGCATCAAAGGATAGAGATAAAAGACACCAAG
GAAGCTTTAGACAAGATAGAGGAAGAGCAAAACAAAAGTAAGACCACCGCACAGCAAGCGGCCGGCCGCT
GATCTTCAGACCTGGAGGAGGAGATATGAGGGACAATTGGAGAAGTGAATTATATAAATATAAAGTAGTA
AAAATTGAACCATTAGGAGTAGCACCCACCAAGGCAAAGAGAAGAGTGGTGCAGAGAGAAAAAAGAGCAG
TGGGAATAGGAGCTTTGTTCCTTGGGTTCTTGGGAGCAGCAGGAAGCACTATGGGCGCAGCGTCAATGAC
GCTGACGGTACAGGCCAGACAATTATTGTCTGGTATAGTGCAGCAGCAGAACAATTTGCTGAGGGCTATT
GAGGCGCAACAGCATCTGTTGCAACTCACAGTCTGGGGCATCAAGCAGCTCCAGGCAAGAATCCTGGCTG
TGGAAAGATACCTAAAGGATCAACAGCTCCTGGGGATTTGGGGTTGCTCTGGAAAACTCATTTGCACCAC
TGCTGTGCCTTGGAATGCTAGTTGGAGTAATAAATCTCTGGAACAGATTTGGAATCACACGACCTGGATG
GAGTGGGACAGAGAAATTAACAATTACACAAGCTTAATACACTCCTTAATTGAAGAATCGCAAAACCAGC
AAGAAAAGAATGAACAAGAATTATTGGAATTAGATAAATGGGCAAGTTTGTGGAATTGGTTTAACATAAC
AAATTGGCTGTGGTATATAAAATTATTCATAATGATAGTAGGAGGCTTGGTAGGTTTAAGAATAGTTTTT
GCTGTACTTTCTATAGTGAATAGAGTTAGGCAGGGATATTCACCATTATCGTTTCAGACCCACCTCCCAA
CCCCGAGGGGACCCGACAGGCCCGAAGGAATAGAAGAAGAAGGTGGAGAGAGAGACAGAGACAGATCCAT
TCGATTAGTGAACGGATCTCGACGGTATCGCCGAATTCACAAATGGCAGTATTCATCCACAATTTTAAAA
GAAAAGGGGGGATTGGGGGGTACAGTGCAGGGGAAAGAATAGTAGACATAATAGCAACAGACATACAAAC
TAAAGAATTACAAAAACAAATTACAAAAATTCAAAATTTTATCGATAAGCTTGATATCACCATGATTACG
CCAAGCTATCAACTTTGTATAGAAAAGTTGGGCTCCGGTGCCCGTCAGTGGGCAGAGCGCACATCGCCCA
CAGTCCCCGAGAAGTTGGGGGGAGGGGTCGGCAATTGAACCGGTGCCTAGAGAAGGTGGCGCGGGGTAAA
CTGGGAAAGTGATGTCGTGTACTGGCTCCGCCTTTTTCCCGAGGGTGGGGGAGAACCGTATATAAGTGCA
GTAGTCGCCGTGAACGTTCTTTTTCGCAACGGGTTTGCCGCCAGAACACAGGTAAGTGCCGTGTGTGGTT
CCCGCGGGCCTGGCCTCTTTACGGGTTATGGCCCTTGCGTGCCTTGAATTACTTCCACCTGGCTGCAGTA
CGTGATTCTTGATCCCGAGCTTCGGGTTGGAAGTGGGTGGGAGAGTTCGAGGCCTTGCGCTTAAGGAGCC
CCTTCGCCTCGTGCTTGAGTTGAGGCCTGGCCTGGGCGCTGGGGCCGCCGCGTGCGAATCTGGTGGCACC
TTCGCGCCTGTCTCGCTGCTTTCGATAAGTCTCTAGCCATTTAAAATTTTTGATGACCTGCTGCGACGCT
TTTTTTCTGGCAAGATAGTCTTGTAAATGCGGGCCAAGATCTGCACACTGGTATTTCGGTTTTTGGGGCC
GCGGGCGGCGACGGGGCCCGTGCGTCCCAGCGCACATGTTCGGCGAGGCGGGGCCTGCGAGCGCGGCCAC
CGAGAATCGGACGGGGGTAGTCTCAAGCTGGCCGGCCTGCTCTGGTGCCTGGCCTCGCGCCGCCGTGTAT
CGCCCCGCCCTGGGCGGCAAGGCTGGCCCGGTCGGCACCAGTTGCGTGAGCGGAAAGATGGCCGCTTCCC
GGCCCTGCTGCAGGGAGCTCAAAATGGAGGACGCGGCGCTCGGGAGAGCGGGCGGGTGAGTCACCCACAC
AAAGGAAAAGGGCCTTTCCGTCCTCAGCCGTCGCTTCATGTGACTCCACGGAGTACCGGGCGCCGTCCAG
GCACCTCGATTAGTTCTCGAGCTTTTGGAGTACGTCGTCTTTAGGTTGGGGGGAGGGGTTTTATGCGATG
GAGTTTCCCCACACTGAGTGGGTGGAGACTGAAGTTAGGCCAGCTTGGCACTTGATGTAATTCTCCTTGG
AATTTGCCCTTTTTGAGTTTGGATCTTGGTTCATTCTCAAGCCTCAGACAGTGGTTCAAAGTTTTTTTCT
TCCATTTCAGGTGTCGTGAGGAATTCAAGTTTGTACAAAAAAGCAGGCTTCATGGAGGAGCCGCAGTCAG
ATCCTAGCGTCGAGCCCCCTCTGAGTCAGGAAACATTTTCAGACCTATGGAAACTACTTCCTGAAAACAA
CGTTCTGTCCCCCTTGCCGTCCCAAGCAATGGATGATTTGATGCTGTCCCCGGACGATATTGAACAATGG
TTCACTGAAGACCCAGGTCCAGATGAAGCTCCCAGAATGCCAGAGGCTGCTCCCCGCGTGGCCCCTGCAC
CAGCAGCTCCTACACCGGCGGCCCCTGCACCAGCCCCCTCCTGGCCCCTGTCATCTTCTGTCCCTTCCCA
GAAAACCTACCAGGGCAGCTACGGTTTCCGTCTGGGCTTCTTGCATTCTGGGACAGCCAAGTCTGTGACT
TGCACGTACTCCCCTGCCCTCAACAAGATGTTTTGCCAACTGGCCAAGACCTGCCCTGTGCAGCTGTGGG
TTGATTCCACACCCCCGCCCGGCACCCGCGTCCGCGCCATGGCCATCTACAAGCAGTCACAGCACATGAC
GGAGGTTGTGAGGCGCTGCCCCCACCATGAGCGCTGCTCAGATAGCGATGGTCTGGCCCCTCCTCAGCAT
CTTATCCGAGTGGAGGGAAATTTGCGTGTGGAGTATTTGGATGACAGAAACACTTTTCGACATAGTGTGG
TGGTGCCCTATGAGCCGCCTGAGGTTGGCTCTGACTGTACCACCATCCACTACAACTACATGTGTAACAG
TTCCTGCATGGGCGGCATGAACCGGAGGCCCATCCTCACCATCATCACACTGGAGGATAGCTCTGGAAAC
CTACTGGGACGGAACAGCTTTGAGGTGCGTGTTTGTGCCTGTCCTGGGAGAGACCGGCGCACAGAGGAAG
AGAATCTCCGCAAGAAAGGGGAGCCTCACCACGAGCTGCCCCCAGGGAGCACTAAGCGAGCACTGCCCAA
CAACACCAGCTCCTCTCCCCAGCCAAAGAAGAAACCACTGGATGGAGAATATTTCACCCTTCAGATCCGT
GGGCGTGAGCGCTTCGAGATGTTCCGAGAGGCGAATGAGGCCTTGGAACTCAAGGATGCCCAGGCTGGGA
AGGAGCCAGGGGGGAGCAGGGCTCACTCCAGCCACCTGAAGTCCAAAAAGGGTCAGTCTACCTCCCGCCA
TAAAAAACTCATGTTCAAGACAGAAGGGCCTGACTCAGACGACCCAGCTTTCTTGTACAAAGTGGGAATG
GTGTCTGAGCTGATTAAGGAGAACATGCACATGAAGCTGTACATGGAGGGCACCGTGAACAACCACCACT
TCAAGTGCACATCCGAGGGCGAAGGCAAGCCCTACGAGGGCACCCAGACCATGAGAATCAAGGCCGTCGA
GGGCGGCCCTCTCCCCTTCGCCTTCGACATCCTGGCTACCAGCTTCATGTACGGCAGCAAAACCTTCATC
AACCACACCCAGGGCATCCCCGACTTCTTTAAGCAGTCCTTCCCTGAGGGCTTCACATGGGAGAGAGTCA
CCACATACGAAGACGGGGGCGTGCTGACCGCTACCCAGGACACCAGCCTCCAGGACGGCTGCCTCATCTA
CAACGTCAAGATCAGAGGGGTGAACTTCCCATCCAACGGCCCTGTGATGCAGAAGAAAACACTCGGCTGG
GAGGCCTCCACCGAGACCCTGTACCCCGCTGACGGCGGCCTGGAAGGCAGAGCCGACATGGCCCTGAAGC
TCGTGGGCGGGGGCCACCTGATCTGCAACTTGAAGACCACATACAGATCCAAGAAACCCGCTAAGAACCT
CAAGATGCCCGGCGTCTACTATGTGGACAGAAGACTGGAAAGAATCAAGGAGGCCGACAAAGAGACCTAC
GTCGAGCAGCACGAGGTGGCTGTGGCCAGATACTGCGACCTCCCTAGCAAACTGGGGCACAGAGGAGGAG
GTGGAGGTGGAGGTGGGGGAATGGTGAGCAAGGGCGAGGAGCTGTTCACCGGGGTGGTGCCCATCCTGGT
CGAGCTGGACGGCGACGTAAACGGCCACAAGTTCAGCGTGTCCGGCGAGGGCGAGGGCGATGCCACCTAC
GGCAAGCTGACCCTGAAGCTGATCTGCACCACCGGCAAGCTGCCCGTGCCCTGGCCCACCCTCGTGACCA
CCCTGGGCTACGGCCTGCAGTGCTTCGCCCGCTACCCCGACCACATGAAGCAGCACGACTTCTTCAAGTC
CGCCATGCCCGAAGGCTACGTCCAGGAGCGCACCATCTTCTTCAAGGACGACGGCAACTACAAGACCCGC
GCCGAGGTGAAGTTCGAGGGCGACACCCTGGTGAACCGCATCGAGCTGAAGGGCATCGACTTCAAGGAGG
ACGGCAACATCCTGGGGCACAAGCTGGAGTACAACTACAACAGCCACAACGTCTATATCACCGCCGACAA
GCAGTAATCAACTTTATTATACATAGTTGATAATTCACTGGCCGTCGAGATCCGGACTAGTGAGGCGGAA
AGAACCAGCTGTGGAATGTGTGTCAGTTAGGGTGTGGAAAGTCCCCAGGCTCCCCAGCAGGCAGAAGTAT
GCAAAGCATGCATCTCAATTAGTCAGCAACCAGGTGTGGAAAGTCCCCAGGCTCCCCAGCAGGCAGAAGT
ATGCAAAGCATGCATCTCAATTAGTCAGCAACCATAGTCCCGCCCCTAACTCCGCCCATCCCGCCCCTAA
CTCCGCCCAGTTCCGCCCATTCTCCGCCCCATGGCTGACTAATTTTTTTTATTTATGCAGAGGCCGAGGC
CGCCTCGGCCTCTGAGCTATTCCAGAAGTAGTGAGGAGGCTTTTTTGGAGGCCTAGGCTTTTGCAAAGAT
CGATCAAGAGACAGGATGAGGATCGTTTCGCATGATTGAACAAGATGGATTGCACGCAGGTTCTCCGGCC
GCTTGGGTGGAGAGGCTATTCGGCTATGACTGGGCACAACAGACAATCGGCTGCTCTGATGCCGCCGTGT
TCCGGCTGTCAGCGCAGGGGCGCCCGGTTCTTTTTGTCAAGACCGACCTGTCCGGTGCCCTGAATGAACT
GCAAGACGAGGCAGCGCGGCTATCGTGGCTGGCCACGACGGGCGTTCCTTGCGCAGCTGTGCTCGACGTT
GTCACTGAAGCGGGAAGGGACTGGCTGCTATTGGGCGAAGTGCCGGGGCAGGATCTCCTGTCATCTCACC
TTGCTCCTGCCGAGAAAGTATCCATCATGGCTGATGCAATGCGGCGGCTGCATACGCTTGATCCGGCTAC
CTGCCCATTCGACCACCAAGCGAAACATCGCATCGAGCGAGCACGTACTCGGATGGAAGCCGGTCTTGTC
GATCAGGATGATCTGGACGAAGAGCATCAGGGGCTCGCGCCAGCCGAACTGTTCGCCAGGCTCAAGGCGA
GCATGCCCGACGGCGAGGATCTCGTCGTGACCCATGGCGATGCCTGCTTGCCGAATATCATGGTGGAAAA
TGGCCGCTTTTCTGGATTCATCGACTGTGGCCGGCTGGGTGTGGCGGACCGCTATCAGGACATAGCGTTG
GCTACCCGTGATATTGCTGAAGAGCTTGGCGGCGAATGGGCTGACCGCTTCCTCGTGCTTTACGGTATCG
CCGCTCCCGATTCGCAGCGCATCGCCTTCTATCGCCTTCTTGACGAGTTCTTCTGAGCGACTAGTTAACG
CGTCGACCAGCTAGCTGGCCAGTCGACAATCAACCTCTGGATTACAAAATTTGTGAAAGATTGACTGGTA
TTCTTAACTATGTTGCTCCTTTTACGCTATGTGGATACGCTGCTTTAATGCCTTTGTATCATGCTATTGC
TTCCCGTATGGCTTTCATTTTCTCCTCCTTGTATAAATCCTGGTTGCTGTCTCTTTATGAGGAGTTGTGG
CCCGTTGTCAGGCAACGTGGCGTGGTGTGCACTGTGTTTGCTGACGCAACCCCCACTGGTTGGGGCATTG
CCACCACCTGTCAGCTCCTTTCCGGGACTTTCGCTTTCCCCCTCCCTATTGCCACGGCGGAACTCATCGC
CGCCTGCCTTGCCCGCTGCTGGACAGGGGCTCGGCTGTTGGGCACTGACAATTCCGTGGTGTTGTCGGGG
AAATCATCGTCCTTTCCTTGGCTGCTCGCCTGTGTTGCCACCTGGATTCTGCGCGGGACGTCCTTCTGCT
ACGTCCCTTCGGCCCTCAATCCAGCGGACCTTCCTTCCCGCGGCCTGCTGCCGGCTCTGCGGCCTCTTCC
GCGTCTTCGCCTTCGCCCTCAGACGAGTCGGATCTCCCTTTGGGCCGCCTCCCCGCCTGAGATCCTTTAA
GACCAATGACTTACAAGGCAGCTGTAGATCTTAGCCACTTTTTAAAAGAAAAGGGGGGACTGGAAGGGCT
AATTCACTCCCAACGAAGACAAGATCTGCTTTTTGCTTGTACTGGGTCTCTCTGGTTAGACCAGATCTGA
GCCTGGGAGCTCTCTGGCTAACTAGGGAACCCACTGCTTAAGCCTCAATAAAGCTTGCCTTGAGTGCTTC
AAGTAGTGTGTGCCCGTCTGTTGTGTGACTCTGGTAACTAGAGATCCCTCAGACCCTTTTAGTCAGTGTG
GAAAATCTCTAGCAGTAGTAGTTCATGTCATCTTATTATTCAGTATTTATAACTTGCAAAGAAATGAATA
TCAGAGAGTGAGAGGAACTTGTTTATTGCAGCTTATAATGGTTACAAATAAAGCAATAGCATCACAAATT
TCACAAATAAAGCATTTTTTTCACTGCATTCTAGTTGTGGTTTGTCCAAACTCATCAATGTATCTTATCA
TGTCTGGCTCTAGCTATCCCGCCCCTAACTCCGCCCAGTTCCGCCCATTCTCCGCCCCATGGCTGACTAA
TTTTTTTTATTTATGCAGAGGCCGAGGCCGCCTCTGCCTCTGAGCTATTCCAGAAGTAGTGAGGAGGCTT
TTTTGGAGGCCTAGGCTTTTGCGTCGAGACGTACCCAATTCGCCCTATAGTGAGTCGTATTACGCGCGCT
CACTGGCCGTCGTTTTACAACGTCGTGACTGGGAAAACCCTGGCGTTACCCAACTTAATCGCCTTGCAGC
ACATCCCCCTTTCGCCAGCTGGCGTAATAGCGAAGAGGCCCGCACCGATCGCCCTTCCCAACAGTTGCGC
AGCCTGAATGGCGAATGG
[124 nt withheld, positions 10589-10712]
C
[91 nt withheld, positions 10714-10804]
A
[49 nt withheld, positions 10806-10854]
CCTTTGACGTTGGAGTCCACGTTCTTT
[37 nt withheld, positions 10882-10918]
ACCCTATCTCGGTCTATTCTTTTGATTTATAAGGGATTTTGCCGATTTCGGCCTATTGGTTAAAAAATGA
GCTGATTTAACAAAAATTTAACGCGAATTTTAACAAAATATTAACGTTTACAATTTCC
Features (pLannotate 1.2.2; 33 found; start..end, strand, type, name):
     27..131     +  promoter       AmpR promoter: bla
    132..992     +  CDS            AmpR: β-lactamase; bla; confers resistance to ampicillin, carbenicillin, and related antibiotics
   1163..1751    +  rep_origin     ori: high-copy-number ColE1/pMB1/pBR322/pUC origin of replication
   1934..2026    +  CDS            lacI (fragment): lac repressor; lacI; The lac repressor binds to the lac operator to inhibit transcription in E. coli. This inhibition can be relieved by adding lactose or isopropyl-β-D-thiogalactopyranoside (IPTG).
   2039..2060    +  protein_bind   CAP binding site: CAP binding activates transcription in the presence of cAMP. E. coli catabolite activator protein
   2075..2105    +  promoter       lac promoter: promoter for the E. coli lac operon
   2109..2131    +  protein_bind   lac operator (fragment): The lac repressor binds to the lac operator to inhibit transcription in E. coli. This inhibition can be relieved by adding lactose or isopropyl-β-D-thiogalactopyranoside (IPTG). lac repressor encoded by lacI
   2221..2442    +  promoter       RSV promoter: Rous sarcoma virus enhancer/promoter
   2449..2629    +  LTR            5' LTR (truncated): truncated 5' long terminal repeat (LTR) from HIV-1
   2676..2801    +  misc_feature   HIV-1 Ψ: packaging signal of human immunodeficiency virus type 1
   2785..3123    +  CDS            HIV-1 gag (fragment): gag protein from human immunodeficiency virus 1; gag
   3298..3531    +  misc_feature   RRE: The Rev response element (RRE) of HIV-1 allows for Rev-dependent mRNA export from the nucleus to the cytoplasm.
   3908..4008    +  CDS            Rev (fragment): human immunodeficiency virus 1 (HIV-1) Rev protein; rev; enhances nuclear export of unspliced and incompletely spliced viral mRNAs
   4053..4170    +  misc_feature   cPPT/CTS: central polypurine tract and central termination sequence of HIV-1
   4170..4188    -  misc_feature   MCS (fragment): pBluescript multiple cloning site
   4210..4230    +  protein_bind   attB4: mutant version of attB; core recombination site for the Gateway® BP reaction BP Clonase™
   4231..5409    +  promoter       EF-1α promoter: strong constitutive promoter for human elongation factor EF-1α
   5416..5436    +  protein_bind   attB1: mutant version of attB; core recombination site for the Gateway® BP reaction BP Clonase™
   5442..6620    +  CDS            p53: human tumor suppressor protein that is often mutated in cancers; Homo sapiens TP53; responds to cellular stresses to regulate the expression of target genes
   6625..6645    -  protein_bind   attB2: mutant version of attB; core recombination site for the Gateway® BP reaction BP Clonase™
   6648..7343    +  CDS            mKate2: mKate2 is a basic (constitutively fluorescent) red fluorescent protein published in 2009, derived from Entacmaea quadricolor. It is reported to be a rapidly-maturing monomer with moderate acid sensitivity.
   7371..7835    +  CDS            VN155(I152L): improved N-terminal fragment of mVenus for use in bimolecular fluorescence complementation (BiFC) (Kodama and Hu, 2010)
   7848..7869    -  protein_bind   attR3 (fragment): mutant version of attR; recombination site for the Gateway® LR reaction LR Clonase™
   7928..8257    +  promoter       SV40 promoter: SV40 enhancer and early promoter
   8292..9086    +  CDS            NeoR/KanR: aminoglycoside phosphotransferase from Tn5; aph(3')-II (or nptII); confers resistance to neomycin, kanamycin, and G418 (Geneticin®)
   9128..9716    +  misc_feature   WPRE: woodchuck hepatitis virus posttranscriptional regulatory element
   9724..9789    +  CDS            nef (fragment): NEF_HV1Z2 - Experimental evidence at protein level: Swiss-Prot protein existence level 1. Extracellular Nef protein targets CD4(+) T-lymphocytes for apoptosis by interacting with CXCR4 surface receptors. From Human immunodeficiency virus type 1 group M subtype D (isolate Z2/CDC-Z34) (HIV-1).
   9791..10024   +  LTR            3' LTR (ΔU3): self-inactivating 3' long terminal repeat (LTR) from HIV-1
  10096..10217   +  polyA_signal   SV40 poly(A) signal: SV40 polyadenylation signal
  10236..10371   +  rep_origin     SV40 ori: SV40 origin of replication
  10404..10422   -  promoter       T7 promoter: promoter for bacteriophage T7 RNA polymerase
  10430..10585   +  CDS            lacZα (fragment): LacZα fragment of β-galactosidase; lacZ fragment
  10589..11044   +  rep_origin     f1 ori (sequence partly withheld): f1 bacteriophage origin of replication; arrow indicates direction of (+) strand synthesis
