[The description below was written by a language model from this plasmid's Addgene catalogue record and pLannotate feature annotations shown in this document.]
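Description:
pRRLNeo-pEF1a-p53ashL344A-mKate2-splitmVenusN is a third-generation-style, self-inactivating HIV-1 lentiviral transfer plasmid (about 11 kb) built on the pRRL backbone modified to carry neomycin resistance. In bacteria it is maintained through a ColE1/pUC-type origin and an ampicillin resistance gene; an f1 origin and remnants of lac/lacZα sequences are also present, and the catalogue lists it as low copy. The viral genome is transcribed from an RSV promoter fused to a truncated 5' LTR, followed by the Ψ packaging signal with a partial gag sequence, the Rev response element for Rev-dependent nuclear export, and the cPPT/CTS. A WPRE sits upstream of the ΔU3 3' LTR, whose deletion inactivates LTR promoter activity after integration, and an SV40 poly(A) signal lies downstream.

The payload was assembled by multisite Gateway recombination, as shown by the att sites flanking each module. The human EF-1α promoter drives human p53 fused at its C terminus to the red fluorescent protein mKate2 and then to the N-terminal mVenus fragment VN155(I152L), used for bimolecular fluorescence complementation. The p53 coding sequence carries L344A, which permits dimerization but prevents tetramerization, plus seven silent changes that make the transcript resistant to a published p53 shRNA, so the fusion can be expressed while endogenous p53 is knocked down. A separate SV40 promoter–NeoR cassette allows G418 selection of transduced mammalian cells. mKate2 reports total fusion protein level. Yellow fluorescence would be reconstituted only when the protein associates with a partner carrying the complementary mVenus fragment, which is not part of this plasmid. This suits the construct to live-cell studies of p53 oligomerization after DNA damage, with this mutant reporting dimers only.
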