Addgene plasmid #69584: pRRLNeo-pEF1a-p53ashL344A-mKate2-splitmVenusN
Purpose: Expresses mutated p53-L344A tagged with mKate2 and split N-term mVenus
Depositing lab: Galit Lahav. Depositing organization: Harvard Medical School. Publication: Constant rate of p53 tetramerization in response to DNA damage controls the p53 response. Gaglia G, Lahav G. Mol Syst Biol. 2014 Oct 24;10:753. doi: 10.15252/msb.20145168. PubMed 25344068.
Backbone
  Vector backbone: pRRL
  Backbone size w/o insert (bp): 7429
  Total vector size (bp): 11046
  Modifications to backbone: neomycin resistance
  Vector type: Mammalian Expression, Lentiviral
  Selectable markers: Neomycin (select with G418)
Growth in bacteria
  Bacterial resistance: Ampicillin, 100 μg/mL
  Growth temperature: 37°C
  Growth strain: Stbl3
  Copy number: Low Copy
Gene/Insert
  Gene/Insert name: p53-L344A
  Species: H. sapiens (human)
  Insert size (bp): 1179
  Mutation: p53 L344A mutation that prevents tetramerization and 7 silent mutations in p53 DNA to prevent targeting by shRNA at positions C777T, T778A, C779G, A781T, G782C, T786A, T789C
  Entrez Gene: TP53 (a.k.a. BCC7, BMFS5, LFS1, P53, TRP53)
  Promoter: EF1alpha
  Tag / fusion protein: mKate2 (C terminal on insert); split mVenus - N term (C terminal on insert)
  Cloning method: Gateway Cloning
  Sequencing primers: 5′ CAAGTTTGTACAAAAAAGCAGGCT
Terms and licenses: Academic/Nonprofit Terms; Industry Terms: Not Available to Industry
Depositor comments: This mutant will dimerize, but not tetramerize. This p53 is tagged with the N-term of a split mVenus. The silent mutations prevent targeting by shRNA p53 published in Brummelkamp et al Science. 2002;296:550–3.
How to cite: pRRLNeo-pEF1a-p53ashL344A-mKate2-splitmVenusN was a gift from Galit Lahav (Addgene plasmid # 69584 ; http://n2t.net/addgene:69584 ; RRID:Addgene_69584)
