>Addgene plasmid #69584 | pRRLNeo-pEF1a-p53ashL344A-mKate2-splitmVenusN | addgene partial sequence | sequence record 137429 | mKate2-TurboRFP-R 5'-TGAAGTGGTGGTTGTTCACG-3'
CCCACTTTGTACAAGAAAGCTGGGTCGTCTGAGTCAGGCCCTTCTGTCTTGAACATGAGTTTTTTATGGC
GGGAGGTAGACTGACCCTTTTTGGACTTCAGGTGGCTGGAGTGAGCCCTGCTCCCCCCTGGCTCCTTCCC
AGCCTGGGCATCCTTGAGTTCCAAGGCCTCATTCGCCTCTCGGAACATCTCGAAGCGCTCACGCCCACGG
ATCTGAAGGGTGAAATATTCTCCATCCAGTGGTTTCTTCTTTGGCTGGGGAGAGGAGCTGGTGTTGTTGG
GCAGTGCTCGCTTAGTGCTCCCTGGGGGCAGCTCGTGGTGAGGCTCCCCTTTCTTGCGGAGATTCTCTTC
CTCTGTGCGCCGGTCTCTCCCAGGACAGGCACAAACACGCACCTCAAAGCTGTTCCGTCCC
