>Addgene plasmid #69584 | pRRLNeo-pEF1a-p53ashL344A-mKate2-splitmVenusN | addgene partial sequence | sequence record 137430 | hP53_660F 5'-cacatgacggaggttgtgag-3'
CCCCTCCTCAGCATCTTATCCGAGTGGAGGGAAATTTGCGTGTGGAGTATTTGGATGACAGAAACACTTT
TCGACATAGTGTGGTGGTGCCCTATGAGCCGCCTGAGGTTGGCTCTGACTGTACCACCATCCACTACAAC
TACATGTGTAACAGTTCCTGCATGGGCGGCATGAACCGGAGGCCCATCCTCACCATCATCACACTGGAGG
ATAGCTCTGGAAACCTACTGGGACGGAACAGCTTTGAGGTGCGTGTTTGTGCCTGTCCTGGGAGAGACCG
GCGCACAGAGGAAGAGAATCTCCGCAAGAAAGGGGAGCCTCACCACGAGCTGCCCCCAGGGAGCACTAAG
CGAGCACTGCCCAACAACACCAGCTCCTCTCCCCAGCCAAAGAA
